Addgene plasmid #158924: JGI_018109
Purpose: Hydrocarbon Structures for Fuels and Chemicals
Depositing lab: Joint Genome Institute.
Backbone
  Vector backbone: pET28b
  Vector type: Synthetic Biology
Growth in bacteria
  Bacterial resistance: Kanamycin, 50 μg/mL
  Growth temperature: 37°C
  Growth strain: Top10
  Copy number: High Copy
Gene/Insert
  Gene/Insert name: WP_033420292_1 (alt name: Batch220B_p058)
  Species: Synthetic
  Cloning method: Gibson Cloning
Terms and licenses: Academic/Nonprofit Terms; Industry Terms: Not Available to Industry
Depositor comments: pET28b_NdeIXhoI vector with WP_033420292_1 insert, JGI ICE Registry: https://registry.jgi.doe.gov/entry/18109
How to cite: JGI_018109 was a gift from Joint Genome Institute (Addgene plasmid # 158924 ; http://n2t.net/addgene:158924 ; RRID:Addgene_158924)
