[The description below was written by a language model from this plasmid's Addgene catalogue record and pLannotate feature annotations shown in this document.]
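Description:
JGI_018109 is a pET28b-based bacterial expression plasmid carrying a synthetic open reading frame designated WP_033420292_1 (also listed as Batch220B_p058). The insert was placed by Gibson assembly into the NdeI/XhoI-opened vector. The record gives no functional name or source organism for the encoded protein beyond this accession-style identifier, and the species is recorded as synthetic. The stated purpose places it in a gene-synthesis collection aimed at hydrocarbon structures for fuels and chemicals. The feature table leaves the region between the thrombin site and the downstream His tag unannotated, roughly a kilobase, which is where the insert would be expected to sit.

Expression follows the standard pET arrangement. A T7 promoter with an adjacent lac operator and the T7 gene 10 ribosome binding site drives the coding region, and a T7 terminator closes it. The plasmid-borne lacI gene, with its own promoter, supplies repressor, so transcription stays off until IPTG induction in a host that provides T7 RNA polymerase. Small tag-fragment annotations upstream of the thrombin cleavage site and downstream of the insert gap most likely correspond to the N- and C-terminal His tags of pET28b. Whether the C-terminal tag is actually fused depends on an insert stop codon, which the record does not show. The short TcR, AmpR promoter, capTEV and SET1 fragments look like annotation matches to backbone or tag sequence rather than functional parts.

The plasmid is selected with kanamycin through the aph(3')-Ia gene. It replicates from a ColE1/pBR322-type origin accompanied by the bom and rop elements, and it also carries an f1 origin for single-stranded DNA production. The catalogue lists it as high copy, although rop normally moderates copy number.
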