Features (pLannotate 1.2.2; 20 found; start..end, strand, type, name):
     53..130     -  promoter       lacI promoter: lacI
    138..417     -  CDS            TcR (fragment): tetracycline efflux protein; tet; confers resistance to tetracycline
    439..457     +  promoter       T7 promoter: promoter for bacteriophage T7 RNA polymerase
    458..482     +  protein_bind   lac operator: The lac repressor binds to the lac operator to inhibit transcription in E. coli. This inhibition can be relieved by adding lactose or isopropyl-β-D-thiogalactopyranoside (IPTG). lac repressor encoded by lacI
    497..519     +  RBS            RBS: efficient ribosome binding site from bacteriophage T7 gene 10 (Olins and Rangwala, 1989)
    538..554     +  CDS            capTEV™ (fragment): composite tag for in vivo biotinylation, TEV protease cleavage, and 6xHis tagging
    565..582     +  CDS            thrombin site: thrombin recognition and cleavage site
   1630..1647    +  CDS            9xHis (fragment): 9xHis affinity tag
   1657..1706    +  CDS            SET1 (fragment): solubility-enhancement tag derived from T7 phage gene 10B
   1714..1761    +  terminator     T7 terminator: transcription terminator for bacteriophage T7 RNA polymerase
   1798..2226    +  rep_origin     f1 ori (sequence partly withheld): f1 bacteriophage origin of replication; arrow indicates direction of (+) strand synthesis
   2279..2336    +  promoter       AmpR promoter (fragment): bla
   2345..3160    -  CDS            KanR: aminoglycoside phosphotransferase; aph(3')-Ia; confers resistance to kanamycin in bacteria or G418 (Geneticin®) in eukaryotes
   3282..3870    +  rep_origin     ori: high-copy-number ColE1/pMB1/pBR322/pUC origin of replication
   4056..4195    -  misc_feature   bom: basis of mobility region from pBR322
   4297..4488    -  CDS            rop: Rop protein, which maintains plasmids at low copy number; rop
   4505..4885    +  CDS            YPB1_ECOLX: Protein predicted: Swiss-Prot protein existence level 4. From Escherichia coli.
   4957..5248    -  CDS            TcR (fragment): tetracycline efflux protein; tet; confers resistance to tetracycline
   5263..5284    -  protein_bind   CAP binding site: CAP binding activates transcription in the presence of cAMP. E. coli catabolite activator protein
   5297..52      -  CDS            lacI (across the origin): lac repressor; lacI; The lac repressor binds to the lac operator to inhibit transcription in E. coli. This inhibition can be relieved by adding lactose or isopropyl-β-D-thiogalactopyranoside (IPTG).
>Addgene plasmid #158924 | JGI_018109 | addgene full sequence | sequence record 316878 | Addgene NGS Result
GATAAGAGACACCGGCATACTCTGCGACATCGTATAACGTTACTGGTTTCACATTCACCACCCTGAATTG
ACTCTCTTCCGGGCGCTATCATGCCATACCGCGAAAGGTTTTGCGCCATTCGATGGTGTCCGGGATCTCG
ACGCTCTCCCTTATGCGACTCCTGCATTAGGAAGCAGCCCAGTAGTAGGTTGAGGCCGTTGAGCACCGCC
GCCGCAAGGAATGGTGCATGCAAGGAGATGGCGCCCAACAGTCCCCCGGCCACGGGGCCTGCCACCATAC
CCACGCCGAAACAAGCGCTCATGAGCCCGAAGTGGCGAGCCCGATCTTCCCCATCGGTGATGTCGGCGAT
ATAGGCGCCAGCAACCGCACCTGTGGCGCCGGTGATGCCGGCCACGATGCGTCCGGCGTAGAGGATCGAG
ATCTCGATCCCGCGAAATTAATACGACTCACTATAGGGGAATTGTGAGCGGATAACAATTCCCCTCTAGA
AATAATTTTGTTTAACTTTAAGAAGGAGATATACCATGGGCAGCAGCCATCATCATCATCATCACAGCAG
CGGCCTGGTGCCGCGCGGCAGCCATATGCAAAAACGGAGTGAGGGCAATACTACTTTCCACCATCGGAAC
GCGGCACTGTTGAGCGTCGCCGAAGTTGAAGCCCCCTTAGTTTTGACGAGTAAAGACTTGGATAAACGAC
TGGCTGACGCCCTGAAAAGGCTAAAATTACCGTCAGGGCTGTTGCAGCGGGTAGCCGGCGTGAAAGCCAG
ACGGAATTGGCGTTCTGATGACGAAGTGCGCGCCGGAACTGTTGAAGCAGGACGTCGCGCGTTGGAAGCG
GCCGGCGTCTCAACAGAAGACATCTCAGTGATGATTAATACTTCAGTGACGCGCGAACATCTTGAACCGT
CTGTGGCCGTTGGTGTGCATCATGAGCTGGGCCTGCCATCCAGTGCTATGAATTTCGATATTACGAATGC
CTGCCTGGGATTTGTCAACGCGATGACTCTTGCCGCAACTATGATTGATGCAGGTCAGGCCCGATATGTA
CTTATTGTTAACGGAGAAGATGCACGTAAAGTTCAAGATGCCACGGTCGAACGGATAAATGCCCTTGAGG
AAGTTTCACGTCAGGATTTTATGACTGAATTCGCGTCGCTGACCCTTGGCTGTGGAGCTGCCGCTGCCGT
AATCGGTCCGGCCGACGAGCACCCAGAAGGTCACCGTATCGTCGGCGGGGTCACTAGGGCGGCGACGCAG
CACCACGAACTATGTGTAGGCGATCACCGTGGGATGTTCACGGACGCGCGCGGCCTTTTAGATGGTGGAC
TTGAATTAGTGATGAACGCGTGGGAAGACGCCAAAAAACATTTTTCCTGGCAAAGTATGGACGCCTACGT
GACTCATCAGGTGAGTCAACTACATACGAGTTCCATTATTAAGGCAGCCAAACTGGATAAGAAAAAGGTT
CCAGTTACATATCCTGAACTTGGTAACGTTGGTCCCGCTTCCTTACCCATAACACTTGCACGTGAGGCCA
AGAATCTGGTTACTGGTTCCCGTGTCCTGTGTATGGGCGTTGGTTCAGGTCTAAACACCGCTATGGTGGA
GATTGAGTGGTGACTCGAGCACCACCACCACCACCACTGAGATCCGGCTGCTAACAAAGCCCGAAAGGAA
GCTGAGTTGGCTGCTGCCACCGCTGAGCAATAACTAGCATAACCCCTTGGGGCCTCTAAACGGGTCTTGA
GGGGTTTTTTGCTGAAAGGAGGAACTATATCCGGATTGGCGAATGGG
[124 nt withheld, positions 1798-1921]
C
[91 nt withheld, positions 1923-2013]
A
[49 nt withheld, positions 2015-2063]
CCTTTGACGTTGGAGTCCACGTTCTTT
[37 nt withheld, positions 2091-2127]
ACCCTATCTCGGTCTATTCTTTTGATTTATAAGGGATTTTGCCGATTTCGGCCTATTGGTTAAAAAATGA
GCTGATTTAACAAAAATTTAACGCGAATTTTAACAAAATATTAACGCTTACAATTTAGGTGGCACTTTTC
GGGGAAATGTGCGCGGAACCCCTATTTGTTTATTTTTCTAAATACATTCAAATATGTATCCGCTCATGAA
TTAATTCTTAGAAAAACTCATCGAGCATCAAATGAAACTGCAATTTATTCATATCAGGATTATCAATACC
ATATTTTTGAAAAAGCCGTTTCTGTAATGAAGGAGAAAACTCACCGAGGCAGTTCCATAGGATGGCAAGA
TCCTGGTATCGGTCTGCGATTCCGACTCGTCCAACATCAATACAACCTATTAATTTCCCCTCGTCAAAAA
TAAGGTTATCAAGTGAGAAATCACCATGAGTGACGACTGAATCCGGTGAGAATGGCAAAAGTTTATGCAT
TTCTTTCCAGACTTGTTCAACAGGCCAGCCATTACGCTCGTCATCAAAATCACTCGCATCAACCAAACCG
TTATTCATTCGTGATTGCGCCTGAGCGAGACGAAATACGCGATCGCTGTTAAAAGGACAATTACAAACAG
GAATCGAATGCAACCGGCGCAGGAACACTGCCAGCGCATCAACAATATTTTCACCTGAATCAGGATATTC
TTCTAATACCTGGAATGCTGTTTTCCCGGGGATCGCAGTGGTGAGTAACCATGCATCATCAGGAGTACGG
ATAAAATGCTTGATGGTCGGAAGAGGCATAAATTCCGTCAGCCAGTTTAGTCTGACCATCTCATCTGTAA
CATCATTGGCAACGCTACCTTTGCCATGTTTCAGAAACAACTCTGGCGCATCGGGCTTCCCATACAATCG
ATAGATTGTCGCACCTGATTGCCCGACATTATCGCGAGCCCATTTATACCCATATAAATCAGCATCCATG
TTGGAATTTAATCGCGGCCTAGAGCAAGACGTTTCCCGTTGAATATGGCTCATAACACCCCTTGTATTAC
TGTTTATGTAAGCAGACAGTTTTATTGTTCATGACCAAAATCCCTTAACGTGAGTTTTCGTTCCACTGAG
CGTCAGACCCCGTAGAAAAGATCAAAGGATCTTCTTGAGATCCTTTTTTTCTGCGCGTAATCTGCTGCTT
GCAAACAAAAAAACCACCGCTACCAGCGGTGGTTTGTTTGCCGGATCAAGAGCTACCAACTCTTTTTCCG
AAGGTAACTGGCTTCAGCAGAGCGCAGATACCAAATACTGTCCTTCTAGTGTAGCCGTAGTTAGGCCACC
ACTTCAAGAACTCTGTAGCACCGCCTACATACCTCGCTCTGCTAATCCTGTTACCAGTGGCTGCTGCCAG
TGGCGATAAGTCGTGTCTTACCGGGTTGGACTCAAGACGATAGTTACCGGATAAGGCGCAGCGGTCGGGC
TGAACGGGGGGTTCGTGCACACAGCCCAGCTTGGAGCGAACGACCTACACCGAACTGAGATACCTACAGC
GTGAGCTATGAGAAAGCGCCACGCTTCCCGAAGGGAGAAAGGCGGACAGGTATCCGGTAAGCGGCAGGGT
CGGAACAGGAGAGCGCACGAGGGAGCTTCCAGGGGGAAACGCCTGGTATCTTTATAGTCCTGTCGGGTTT
CGCCACCTCTGACTTGAGCGTCGATTTTTGTGATGCTCGTCAGGGGGGCGGAGCCTATGGAAAAACGCCA
GCAACGCGGCCTTTTTACGGTTCCTGGCCTTTTGCTGGCCTTTTGCTCACATGTTCTTTCCTGCGTTATC
CCCTGATTCTGTGGATAACCGTATTACCGCCTTTGAGTGAGCTGATACCGCTCGCCGCAGCCGAACGACC
GAGCGCAGCGAGTCAGTGAGCGAGGAAGCGGAAGAGCGCCTGATGCGGTATTTTCTCCTTACGCATCTGT
GCGGTATTTCACACCGCAATGGTGCACTCTCAGTACAATCTGCTCTGATGCCGCATAGTTAAGCCAGTAT
ACACTCCGCTATCGCTACGTGACTGGGTCATGGCTGCGCCCCGACACCCGCCAACACCCGCTGACGCGCC
CTGACGGGCTTGTCTGCTCCCGGCATCCGCTTACAGACAAGCTGTGACCGTCTCCGGGAGCTGCATGTGT
CAGAGGTTTTCACCGTCATCACCGAAACGCGCGAGGCAGCTGCGGTAAAGCTCATCAGCGTGGTCGTGAA
GCGATTCACAGATGTCTGCCTGTTCATCCGCGTCCAGCTCGTTGAGTTTCTCCAGAAGCGTTAATGTCTG
GCTTCTGATAAAGCGGGCCATGTTAAGGGCGGTTTTTTCCTGTTTGGTCACTGATGCCTCCGTGTAAGGG
GGATTTCTGTTCATGGGGGTAATGATACCGATGAAACGAGAGAGGATGCTCACGATACGGGTTACTGATG
ATGAACATGCCCGGTTACTGGAACGTTGTGAGGGTAAACAACTGGCGGTATGGATGCGGCGGGACCAGAG
AAAAATCACTCAGGGTCAATGCCAGCGCTTCGTTAATACAGATGTAGGTGTTCCACAGGGTAGCCAGCAG
CATCCTGCGATGCAGATCCGGAACATAATGGTGCAGGGCGCTGACTTCCGCGTTTCCAGACTTTACGAAA
CACGGAAACCGAAGACCATTCATGTTGTTGCTCAGGTCGCAGACGTTTTGCAGCAGCAGTCGCTTCACGT
TCGCTCGCGTATCGGTGATTCATTCTGCTAACCAGTAAGGCAACCCCGCCAGCCTAGCCGGGTCCTCAAC
GACAGGAGCACGATCATGCGCACCCGTGGGGCCGCCATGCCGGCGATAATGGCCTGCTTCTCGCCGAAAC
GTTTGGTGGCGGGACCAGTGACGAAGGCTTGAGCGAGGGCGTGCAAGATTCCGAATACCGCAAGCGACAG
GCCGATCATCGTCGCGCTCCAGCGAAAGCGGTCCTCGCCGAAAATGACCCAGAGCGCTGCCGGCACCTGT
CCTACGAGTTGCATGATAAAGAAGACAGTCATAAGTGCGGCGACGATAGTCATGCCCCGCGCCCACCGGA
AGGAGCTGACTGGGTTGAAGGCTCTCAAGGGCATCGGTCGAGATCCCGGTGCCTAATGAGTGAGCTAACT
TACATTAATTGCGTTGCGCTCACTGCCCGCTTTCCAGTCGGGAAACCTGTCGTGCCAGCTGCATTAATGA
ATCGGCCAACGCGCGGGGAGAGGCGGTTTGCGTATTGGGCGCCAGGGTGGTTTTTCTTTTCACCAGTGAG
ACGGGCAACAGCTGATTGCCCTTCACCGCCTGGCCCTGAGAGAGTTGCAGCAAGCGGTCCACGCTGGTTT
GCCCCAGCAGGCGAAAATCCTGTTTGATGGTGGTTAACGGCGGGATATAACATGAGCTGTCTTCGGTATC
GTCGTATCCCACTACCGAGATATCCGCACCAACGCGCAGCCCGGACTCGGTAATGGCGCGCATTGCGCCC
AGCGCCATCTGATCGTTGGCAACCAGCATCGCAGTGGGAACGATGCCCTCATTCAGCATTTGCATGGTTT
GTTGAAAACCGGACATGGCACTCCAGTCGCCTTCCCGTTCCGCTATCGGCTGAATTTGATTGCGAGTGAG
ATATTTATGCCAGCCAGCCAGACGCAGACGCGCCGAGACAGAACTTAATGGGCCCGCTAACAGCGCGATT
TGCTGGTGACCCAATGCGACCAGATGCTCCACGCCCAGTCGCGTACCGTCTTCATGGGAGAAAATAATAC
TGTTGATGGGTGTCTGGTCAGAGACATCAAGAAATAACGCCGGAACATTAGTGCAGGCAGCTTCCACAGC
AATGGCATCCTGGTCATCCAGCGGATAGTTAATGATCAGCCCACTGACGCGTTGCGCGAGAAGATTGTGC
ACCGCCGCTTTACAGGCTTCGACGCCGCTTCGTTCTACCATCGACACCACCACGCTGGCACCCAGTTGAT
CGGCGCGAGATTTAATCGCCGCGACAATTTGCGACGGCGCGTGCAGGGCCAGACTGGAGGTGGCAACGCC
AATCAGCAACGACTGTTTGCCCGCCAGTTGTTGTGCCACGCGGTTGGGAATGTAATTCAGCTCCGCCATC
GCCGCTTCCACTTTTTCCCGCGTTTTCGCAGAAACGTGGCTGGCCTGGTTCACCACGCGGGAAACGGTCT
