>Addgene plasmid #158924 | JGI_018109 | depositor partial sequence | sequence record 306634 | gene insert with vector overlaps
CACAGCAGCGGCCTGGTGCCGCGCGGCAGCCATATGCAAAAACGGAGTGAGGGCAATACTACTTTCCACC
ATCGGAACGCGGCACTGTTGAGCGTCGCCGAAGTTGAAGCCCCCTTAGTTTTGACGAGTAAAGACTTGGA
TAAACGACTGGCTGACGCCCTGAAAAGGCTAAAATTACCGTCAGGGCTGTTGCAGCGGGTAGCCGGCGTG
AAAGCCAGACGGAATTGGCGTTCTGATGACGAAGTGCGCGCCGGAACTGTTGAAGCAGGACGTCGCGCGT
TGGAAGCGGCCGGCGTCTCAACAGAAGACATCTCAGTGATGATTAATACTTCAGTGACGCGCGAACATCT
TGAACCGTCTGTGGCCGTTGGTGTGCATCATGAGCTGGGCCTGCCATCCAGTGCTATGAATTTCGATATT
ACGAATGCCTGCCTGGGATTTGTCAACGCGATGACTCTTGCCGCAACTATGATTGATGCAGGTCAGGCCC
GATATGTACTTATTGTTAACGGAGAAGATGCACGTAAAGTTCAAGATGCCACGGTCGAACGGATAAATGC
CCTTGAGGAAGTTTCACGTCAGGATTTTATGACTGAATTCGCGTCGCTGACCCTTGGCTGTGGAGCTGCC
GCTGCCGTAATCGGTCCGGCCGACGAGCACCCAGAAGGTCACCGTATCGTCGGCGGGGTCACTAGGGCGG
CGACGCAGCACCACGAACTATGTGTAGGCGATCACCGTGGGATGTTCACGGACGCGCGCGGCCTTTTAGA
TGGTGGACTTGAATTAGTGATGAACGCGTGGGAAGACGCCAAAAAACATTTTTCCTGGCAAAGTATGGAC
GCCTACGTGACTCATCAGGTGAGTCAACTACATACGAGTTCCATTATTAAGGCAGCCAAACTGGATAAGA
AAAAGGTTCCAGTTACATATCCTGAACTTGGTAACGTTGGTCCCGCTTCCTTACCCATAACACTTGCACG
TGAGGCCAAGAATCTGGTTACTGGTTCCCGTGTCCTGTGTATGGGCGTTGGTTCAGGTCTAAACACCGCT
ATGGTGGAGATTGAGTGGTGACTCGAGCACCACCACCACCACCACTGAGATCCG
